Addgene plasmid #152125: pGBW-m4133373
Purpose: Mammalian expression plasmid for SARS-CoV-2 nsp10
Depositing lab: Ginkgo Bioworks & Benjie Chen. Depositing organization: Ginkgo Bioworks.
Backbone
  Vector backbone: pTwist_CMV_Puro_6
  Backbone size w/o insert (bp): 6080
  Vector type: Mammalian Expression
  Selectable markers: Puromycin
Growth in bacteria
  Bacterial resistance: Ampicillin, 100 μg/mL
  Growth temperature: 37°C
  Growth strain: DH5alpha
  Copy number: High Copy
Gene/Insert
  Gene/Insert name: SARS-CoV-2 nsp10
  Species: Severe acute respiratory syndrome coronavirus 2
  Insert size (bp): 410
  Mutation: wt
  Entrez Gene: ORF1ab (a.k.a. GU280_gp01)
  Promoter: CMV
  Tag / fusion protein: Cleavable TEV;HA (C terminal on backbone)
  Cloning method: Unknown
Resource information
  A portion of this plasmid was derived from a plasmid made by: GinkgoBioworks
Depositor comments: NCBI reference sequence: YP_009725306.1
How to cite: pGBW-m4133373 was a gift from Ginkgo Bioworks & Benjie Chen (Addgene plasmid # 152125 ; http://n2t.net/addgene:152125 ; RRID:Addgene_152125)
