[The description below was written by a language model from this plasmid's Addgene catalogue record and pLannotate feature annotations shown in this document.]
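Description:
pGBW-m4133373 is a mammalian expression plasmid that carries the wild-type coding sequence for SARS-CoV-2 non-structural protein 10 (nsp10), a mature product of the ORF1ab polyprotein, in the pTwist_CMV_Puro_6 backbone. The sequenced plasmid is about 6.6 kb. It is propagated in E. coli through a high-copy ColE1/pUC-type origin and selected with ampicillin via a full-length β-lactamase (AmpR) gene. A short additional bla fragment annotated elsewhere appears to be a backbone remnant.

The roughly 410 bp nsp10 insert spans the numbering origin of the circular sequence. It lies downstream of a CMV enhancer and CMV immediate-early promoter elements, and an SV40 polyadenylation signal follows it to terminate the transcript. According to the catalogue entry, the backbone supplies a C-terminal TEV-cleavable HA tag. This would allow immunodetection or affinity capture of the protein and later removal of the epitope with TEV protease, although the tag is not annotated separately in the feature table. A second, independent mammalian cassette uses the human ubiquitin C promoter to drive puromycin N-acetyltransferase, followed by a synthetic poly(A) signal, so transfected or stably expressing cells can be selected with puromycin. Bacterial terminators (T7, rrnG), extra synthetic poly(A) signals and short 5' and 3' β-globin insulator elements flank the units, presumably to limit transcriptional read-through between them.

nsp10 is a cofactor that stimulates the nsp14 exoribonuclease and nsp16 2'-O-methyltransferase activities involved in viral RNA proofreading and cap methylation. The construct is therefore suited to expressing tagged nsp10 in mammalian cells for localisation, interaction and functional studies.
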