Features (pLannotate 1.2.2; 19 found; start..end, strand, type, name):
    519..640     -  polyA_signal   SV40 poly(A) signal: SV40 polyadenylation signal
    663..732     -  CDS            large T antigen (fragment): large T antigen from SV40 (simian virus 40)
    755..801     +  terminator     T7 terminator: transcription terminator for bacteriophage T7 RNA polymerase
    831..967     +  terminator     rrnG terminator: transcription terminator from the E. coli ribosomal RNA rrnG operon (Albrechtsen et al., 1991)
   1012..1083    +  misc_feature   3' β-globin insulator: insulator downstream of the human β-globin locus (Farrell et al., 2002)
   1309..1897    -  rep_origin     ori: high-copy-number ColE1/pMB1/pBR322/pUC origin of replication
   2069..2133    -  CDS            bla(M) (fragment): β-lactamase lacking the signal sequence; bla(M); allows cytosolic expression of β-lactamase
   2397..3606    +  promoter       UbC promoter: human ubiquitin C promoter
   3610..4207    +  CDS            PuroR (fragment): puromycin N-acetyltransferase; pac from Streptomyces; confers resistance to puromycin
   4236..4284    +  polyA_signal   poly(A) signal: synthetic polyadenylation signal
   4550..5410    +  CDS            AmpR: β-lactamase; bla; confers resistance to ampicillin, carbenicillin, and related antibiotics
   5423..5559    +  terminator     rrnG terminator: transcription terminator from the E. coli ribosomal RNA rrnG operon (Albrechtsen et al., 1991)
   5711..5782    +  misc_feature   5' β-globin insulator: insulator upstream of the human β-globin locus (Farrell et al., 2002)
   5787..5833    -  terminator     T7 terminator: transcription terminator for bacteriophage T7 RNA polymerase
   5851..5899    -  polyA_signal   poly(A) signal: synthetic polyadenylation signal
   5980..6283    +  enhancer       CMV enhancer: human cytomegalovirus immediate early enhancer
   6356..6373    -  promoter       CMV promoter (fragment): human cytomegalovirus (CMV) immediate early promoter
   6436..6487    +  promoter       CMVd2 promoter: truncated human cytomegalovirus (CMV) immediate early promoter that yields moderately reduced expression relative to the full-length promoter
   6553..442     +  CDS            R1A_SARS2 (fragment) (across the origin): Experimental evidence at protein level: Swiss-Prot protein existence level 1. [Non-structural protein 10]: Plays a pivotal role in viral transcription by stimulating both nsp14 3'-5' exoribonuclease and nsp16 2'-O-methyltransferase activities. Therefore plays an essential role in viral mRNAs cap methylation. From Severe acute respiratory syndrome coronavirus 2 (2019-nCoV) (SARS-CoV-2).
>Addgene plasmid #152125 | pGBW-m4133373 | addgene full sequence | sequence record 297933 | Addgene NGS Result
CACCATGGGTAATGCAACAGAAGTGCCTGCCAATTCAACTGTATTATCTTTCTGTGCTTTTGCTGTAGAT
GCTGCTAAAGCTTACAAAGATTATCTAGCTAGTGGGGGACAACCAATCACTAATTGTGTTAAGATGTTGT
GTACACACACTGGTACTGGTCAGGCAATAACAGTTACACCGGAAGCCAATATGGATCAAGAATCCTTTGG
TGGTGCATCGTGTTGTCTGTACTGCCGTTGCCACATAGATCATCCAAATCCTAAAGGATTTTGTGACTTA
AAAGGTAAGTATGTACAAATACCTACAACTTGTGCTAATGACCCTGTGGGTTTTACACTTAAAAACACAG
TCTGTACCGTCTGCGGTATGTGGAAAGGTTATGGCTGTAGTTGTGATCAACTCCGCGAACCCATGCTTGA
AAACCTTTACTTTCAGTCGTACCCCTATGACGTACCAGATTATGCGTAAGCTAGCTTGACTGACTGAGAT
ACAGCGTACCTTCAGCTCACAGACATGATAAGATACATTGATGAGTTTGGACAAACCACAACTAGAATGC
AGTGAAAAAAATGCTTTATTTGTGAAATTTGTGATGCTATTGCTTTATTTGTAACCATTATAAGCTGCAA
TAAACAAGTTAACAACAACAATTGCATTCATTTTATGTTTCAGGTTCAGGGGGAGGTGTGGGAGGTTTTT
TAAAGCAAGTAAAACCTCTACAAATGTGGTATTGGCCCATCTCTATCGGTATCGTAGCATAACCCCTTGG
GGCCTCTAAACGGGTCTTGAGGGGTTTTTTGTGCCCCTCGGGCCGGATTGCTATCTACCGGCATTGGCGC
AGAAAAAAATGCCTGATGCGACGCTGCGCGTCTTATACTCCCACATATGCCAGATTCAGCAACGGATACG
GCTTCCCCAACTTGCCCACTTCCATACGTGTCCTCCTTACCAGAAATTTATCCTTAAGGTCGTCAGCTAT
CCTGCAGGCGATCTCTCGATTTCGATCAAGACATTCCTTTAATGGTCTTTTCTGGACACCACTAGGGGTC
AGAAGTAGTTCATCAAACTTTCTTCCCTCCCTAATCTCATTGGTTACCTTGGGCTATCGAAACTTAATTA
ACCAGTCAAGTCAGCTACTTGGCGAGATCGACTTGTCTGGGTTTCGACTACGCTCAGAATTGCGTCAGTC
AAGTTCGATCTGGTCCTTGCTATTGCACCCGTTCTCCGATTACGAGTTTCATTTAAATCATGTGAGCAAA
AGGCCAGCAAAAGGCCAGGAACCGTAAAAAGGCCGCGTTGCTGGCGTTTTTCCATAGGCTCCGCCCCCCT
GACGAGCATCACAAAAATCGACGCTCAAGTCAGAGGTGGCGAAACCCGACAGGACTATAAAGATACCAGG
CGTTTCCCCCTGGAAGCTCCCTCGTGCGCTCTCCTGTTCCGACCCTGCCGCTTACCGGATACCTGTCCGC
CTTTCTCCCTTCGGGAAGCGTGGCGCTTTCTCATAGCTCACGCTGTAGGTATCTCAGTTCGGTGTAGGTC
GTTCGCTCCAAGCTGGGCTGTGTGCACGAACCCCCCGTTCAGCCCGACCGCTGCGCCTTATCCGGTAACT
ATCGTCTTGAGTCCAACCCGGTAAGACACGACTTATCGCCACTGGCAGCAGCCACTGGTAACAGGATTAG
CAGAGCGAGGTATGTAGGCGGTGCTACAGAGTTCTTGAAGTGGTGGCCTAACTACGGCTACACTAGAAGA
ACAGTATTTGGTATCTGCGCTCTGCTGAAGCCAGTTACCTTCGGAAAAAGAGTTGGTAGCTCTTGATCCG
GCAAACAAACCACCGCTGGTAGCGGTGGTTTTTTTGTTTGCAAGCAGCAGATTACGCGCAGAAAAAAAGG
ATCTCAAGAAGATCCTTTGATCTTTTCTACGGGGTCTGACGCTCAGTGGAACGAAAACTCACGTTAAGGG
ATTTTGGTCATGAGATTATCAAAAAGGATCTTCACCTAGATCCTTTTAAATTAAAAATGAAGTTTTAAAT
CAATCTAAAGTATATATGAGTAAACTTGGTCTGACAGTTACCAATGCTTAATCAGTGAGGCACCTATCTC
AGCGATCTGTCTATTTCGTTCATCCATAGTTGCATTTAAATTTCCGAACTCTCCAAGGCCCTCGTCGGAA
AATCTTCAAACCTTTCGTCCGATCCATCTTGCAGGCTACCTCTCGAACGAACTATCGCAAGTCTCTTGGC
CGGCCTTGCGCCTTGGCTATTGCTTGGCAGCGCCTATCGCCAGGTATTACTCCAATCCCGAATATCCGAG
ATCGGGATCACCCGAGAGAAGTTCAACCTACATCCTCAATCCCGATCTATCCGAGATCCGAGGAATATCG
AAATCGGGGCGCGCCTGGCCTCCGCGCCGGGTTTTGGCGCCTCCCGCGGGCGCCCCCCTCGTCACGGCGA
GCGCTGCCACGTCAGACGAAGGGCGCAGGAGCGTCCTGATCCTTCCGCCCGGACGCTCAGGACAGCGGCC
CGCTGCTCATAAGACTCGGCCTTAGAACCCCAGTATCAGCAGAAGGACATTTTAGGACGGGACTTGGGTG
ACTCTAGGGCACTGGTTTTCTTTCCAGAGAGCGGAACAGGCGAGGAAAAGTAGTCCCTTCTCGGCGATTC
TGCGGAGGGATCTCCGTGGGGCGGTGAACGCCGATGATTATATAAGGACGCGCCGGGTGTGGCACAGCTA
GTTCCGTCGCAGCCGGGATTTGGGTCGCGGTTCTTGTTTGTGGATCGCTGTGATCGTCACTTGGTGAGTA
GCGGGCTGCTGGGCTGGCCGGGGCTTTCGTGGCCGCCGGGCCGCTCGGTGGGACGGAAGCGTGTGGAGAG
ACCGCCAAGGGCTGTAGTCTGGGTCCGCGAGCAAGGTTGCCCTGAACTGGGGGTTGGGGGGAGCGCAGCA
AAATGGCGGCTGTTCCCGAGTCTTGAATGGAAGACGCTTGTGAGGCGGGCTGTGAGGTCGTTGAAACAAG
GTGGGGGGCATGGTGGGCGGCAAGAACCCAAGGTCTTGAGCCCTTCGCTAATGCGGGAAAGCTCTTATTC
GGGTGAGATGGGCTGGGCACCATCTGGGGACCCTGACGTGAAGTTTGTCACTGACTGGAGAACTCGGTTT
GTCGTCTGTTGCGGGGGCGGCAGTTATGGCGGTGCCGTTGGGCAGTGCACCCGTACCTTTGGGAGCGCGC
GCCCTCGTCGTGTCGTGACGTCACCCGTTCTGTTGGCTTATAATGCAGGGTGGGGCCACCTGCCGGTAGG
TGTGCGGTAGGCTTTTCTCCGTCGCAGGACGCAGGGTTCGGGCCTAGGGTAGGCTCTCCTGAATCGACAG
GCGCCGGACCTCTGGTGAGGGGAGGGATAAGTGAGGCGTCAGTTTCTTTGGTCGGTTTTATGTACCTATC
TTCTTAAGTAGCTGAAGCTCCGGTTTTGAACTATGCGCTCGGGGTTGGCGAGTGTGTTTTGTGAAGTTTT
TTAGGCACCTTTTGAAATGTAATCATTTGGGTCAATATGTAATTTTCAGTGTTAGACTTGTAAATTGTCC
GCTAAATTCTGGCCGTTTTTGGCTTTTTTGTTAGACAACATGACCGAGTACAAGCCCACGGTGCGCCTCG
CCACCCGCGACGACGTCCCCAGGGCCGTACGCACCCTCGCCGCCGCGTTCGCCGACTACCCCGCCACGCG
CCACACCGTCGATCCGGACCGCCACATCGAGCGGGTCACCGAGCTGCAAGAACTCTTCCTCACGCGCGTC
GGGCTCGACATCGGCAAGGTGTGGGTCGCGGACGACGGCGCCGCGGTGGCGGTCTGGACCACGCCGGAGA
GCGTCGAAGCGGGGGCGGTGTTCGCCGAGATCGGCCCGCGCATGGCCGAGTTGAGCGGTTCCCGGCTGGC
CGCGCAGCAACAGATGGAGGGCCTCCTGGCGCCGCACCGGCCCAAGGAGCCCGCGTGGTTCCTGGCCACC
GTCGGCGTCTCGCCCGACCACCAGGGCAAGGGTCTGGGCAGCGCCGTCGTGCTCCCCGGAGTGGAGGCCG
CCGAGCGCGCCGGGGTGCCCGCCTTCCTGGAGACCTCCGCGCCCCGCAACCTCCCCTTCTACGAGCGGCT
CGGCTTCACCGTCACCGCCGACGTCGAGGTGCCCGAAGGACCGCGCACCTGGTGCATGACCCGCAAGCCC
GGTGCCTAGGCTAGTATGTAAGCCTAGTCTTAGATAATAAAATCGCTATCCATCGAAGATGGATGTGTGT
TGGTTTTTTGTGTGTGTAACGCTAGGCGCGCCTGGTGTACCGAGAACGATCCTCTCAGTGCGAGTCTCGA
CGATCCATATCGTTGCTTGGCAGTCAGCCAGTCGGAATCCAGCTTGGGACCCAGGAAGTCCAATCGTCAG
ATATTGTACTCAAGCCTGGTCACGGCAGCGTACCGATCTGTTTAAACCTAGATATTGATAGTCTGATCGG
TCAACGTATAATCGAGTCCTAGCTTTTGCAAACATCTATCAAGAGACAGGATCAGCAGGAGGCTTTCGCA
TGAGTATTCAACATTTCCGTGTCGCCCTTATTCCCTTTTTTGCGGCATTTTGCCTTCCTGTTTTTGCTCA
CCCAGAAACGCTGGTGAAAGTAAAAGATGCTGAAGATCAGTTGGGTGCGCGAGTGGGTTACATCGAACTG
GATCTCAACAGCGGTAAGATCCTTGAGAGTTTTCGCCCCGAAGAACGCTTTCCAATGATGAGCACTTTTA
AAGTTCTGCTATGTGGCGCGGTATTATCCCGTATTGACGCCGGGCAAGAGCAACTCGGTCGCCGCATACA
CTATTCTCAGAATGACTTGGTTGAGTATTCACCAGTCACAGAAAAGCATCTTACGGATGGCATGACAGTA
AGAGAATTATGCAGTGCTGCCATAACCATGAGTGATAACACTGCGGCCAACTTACTTCTGACAACGATTG
GAGGACCGAAGGAGCTAACCGCTTTTTTGCACAACATGGGGGATCATGTAACTCGCCTTGATCGTTGGGA
ACCGGAGCTGAATGAAGCCATACCAAACGACGAGCGTGACACCACGATGCCTGTAGCAATGGCAACAACC
TTGCGTAAACTATTAACTGGCGAACTACTTACTCTAGCTTCCCGGCAACAGTTGATAGACTGGATGGAGG
CGGATAAAGTTGCAGGACCACTTCTGCGCTCGGCCCTTCCGGCTGGCTGGTTTATTGCTGATAAATCTGG
AGCCGGTGAGCGTGGGTCTCGCGGTATCATTGCAGCACTGGGGCCAGATGGTAAGCCCTCCCGTATCGTA
GTTATCTACACGACGGGGAGTCAGGCAACTATGGATGAACGAAATAGACAGATCGCTGAGATAGGTGCCT
CACTGATTAAGCATTGGTAACCGATTCTAGGTGCATTGGCGCAGAAAAAAATGCCTGATGCGACGCTGCG
CGTCTTATACTCCCACATATGCCAGATTCAGCAACGGATACGGCTTCCCCAACTTGCCCACTTCCATACG
TGTCCTCCTTACCAGAAATTTATCCTTAAGATCCCGAATCGTTTAAACTCGACTCTGGCTCTATCGAATC
TCCGTCGTTTCGAGCTTACGCGAACAGCCGTGGCGCTCATTTGCTCGTCGGGCATCGAATCTCGTCAGCT
ATCGTCAGCTTACCTTTTTGGCAGCGATCGCGGCTCCCGACATCTTGGACCATTAGCTCCACAGGTATCT
TCTTCCCTCTAGTGGTCATAACAGCAGCTTCAGCTACCTCTCAATTCAAAAAACCCCTCAAGACCCGTTT
AGAGGCCCCAAGGGGTTATGCTATCAATCGTTGCGTTACACACACAAAAAACCAACACACATCCATCTTC
GATGGATAGCGATTTTATTATCTAACTGCTGATCGAGTGTAGCCAGATCTAGTAATCAATTACGGGGTCA
TTAGTTCATAGCCCATATATGGAGTTCCGCGTTACATAACTTACGGTAAATGGCCCGCCTGGCTGACCGC
CCAACGACCCCCGCCCATTGACGTCAATAATGACGTATGTTCCCATAGTAACGCCAATAGGGACTTTCCA
TTGACGTCAATGGGTGGAGTATTTACGGTAAACTGCCCACTTGGCAGTACATCAAGTGTATCATATGCCA
AGTACGCCCCCTATTGACGTCAATGACGGTAAATGGCCCGCCTGGCATTATGCCCAGTACATGACCTTAT
GGGACTTTCCTACTTGGCAGTACATCTACGTATTAGTCATCGCTATTACCATGCTGATGCGGTTTTGGCA
GTACATCAATGGGCGTGGATAGCGGTTTGACTCACGGGGATTTCCAAGTCTCCACCCCATTGACGTCAAT
GGGAGTTTGTTTTGGCACCAAAATCAACGGGACTTTCCAAAATGTCGTAACAACTCCGCCCCATTGACGC
AAATGGGCGGTAGGCGTGTACGGTGGGAGGTCTATATAAGCAGAGCTGGTTTAGTGAACCGTCAGATCAG
ATCTTTGTCGATCCTACCATCCACTCGACACACCCGCCAGCGGCCGC
